Addgene plasmid #139833: pFUW-tetO-Irf1
Purpose: doxycycline-inducible expression of mouse Irf1 in mammalian cells
Depositing lab: Filipe Pereira. Depositing organization: Lund University. Publication: Direct reprogramming of fibroblasts into antigen-presenting dendritic cells. Rosa FF, Pires CF, Kurochkin I, Ferreira AG, Gomes AM, Palma LG, Shaiv K, Solanas L, Azenha C, Papatsenko D, Schulz O, Reis e Sousa C, Pereira CF. Sci Immunol. 2018 Dec 7;3(30). pii: 3/30/eaau4292. doi: 10.1126/sciimmunol.aau4292. PubMed 30530727.
Backbone
  Vector backbone: pFUW-tetO
  Vector type: Mammalian Expression, Lentiviral
Growth in bacteria
  Bacterial resistance: Ampicillin, 100 μg/mL
  Growth temperature: 37°C
  Growth strain: NEB Stable
  Copy number: High Copy
Gene/Insert
  Gene/Insert name: Irf1
  Species: M. musculus (mouse)
  Insert size (bp): 990
  GenBank ID: NM_008390.2
  Entrez Gene: Irf1 (a.k.a. Irf-1)
  Promoter: TRE-mCMV
  Cloning method: Restriction Enzyme; 5′ cloning site EcoRI (unknown if destroyed); 3′ cloning site EcoRI (unknown if destroyed)
  Sequencing primers: 5′ TCCACGCTGTTTTGACCTCC
Terms and licenses: Academic/Nonprofit Terms; Industry Terms: Not Available to Industry
How to cite: pFUW-tetO-Irf1 was a gift from Filipe Pereira (Addgene plasmid # 139833 ; http://n2t.net/addgene:139833 ; RRID:Addgene_139833)
