[The description below was written by a language model from this plasmid's Addgene catalogue record and pLannotate feature annotations shown in this document.]
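Description:
pFUW-tetO-Irf1 is a lentiviral transfer plasmid of about 9.4 kb, built on the pFUW-tetO backbone, for doxycycline-inducible expression of mouse Irf1 in mammalian cells. It is propagated in E. coli as a high-copy plasmid through a ColE1/pUC-type origin with ampicillin selection (AmpR). The backbone also carries an f1 origin and a bleomycin/Zeocin resistance gene (BleoR) under tandem SV40 and EM7 promoters. By the feature coordinates, this cassette lies outside the LTR-flanked region, so it would not be carried into the packaged viral genome.

The viral genome is transcribed in packaging cells from a CMV enhancer/promoter fused to a truncated HIV-1 5' LTR. This is followed by the Ψ packaging signal with a gag fragment, the Rev response element for Rev-dependent nuclear export, and the cPPT/CTS, which aids nuclear import of the reverse-transcribed genome. The payload is a tetracycline response element with seven tetO repeats joined to a minimal CMV promoter (TRE-mCMV). This drives the roughly 990 bp Irf1 coding sequence, which was cloned via EcoRI sites and carries no annotated tag or reporter. A WPRE downstream enhances transcript stability and expression, and the unit ends at the 3' LTR (annotated as a truncated LTR) followed by a bGH polyadenylation signal.

Because the TRE is silent on its own, induction requires a tetracycline-controlled transactivator, which is not annotated in this plasmid and so must be supplied separately. Irf1 encodes an interferon regulatory transcription factor. The associated publication concerns direct reprogramming of fibroblasts into antigen-presenting dendritic cells, which suggests use of the construct for delivering transcription factors in such experiments.
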