Features (pLannotate 1.2.2; 32 found; start..end, strand, type, name):
     17..117     +  CDS            Rev (fragment): human immunodeficiency virus 1 (HIV-1) Rev protein; rev; enhances nuclear export of unspliced and incompletely spliced viral mRNAs
    167..284     +  misc_feature   cPPT/CTS: central polypurine tract and central termination sequence of HIV-1
    341..611     +  protein_bind   tetracycline response element: contains seven copies of the tetracycline operator tetO tetracycline repressor TetR
    622..639     +  misc_feature   MCS (fragment): pUC18/19 multiple cloning site
    644..682     +  promoter       minimal CMV promoter: human cytomegalovirus (CMV) immediate early promoter
    782..1768    +  CDS            Irf1: IRF1_MOUSE - Experimental evidence at protein level: Swiss-Prot protein existence level 1. Transcriptional regulator which displays a remarkable functional diversity in the regulation of cellular responses (PubMed:11244049, PubMed:11846971, PubMed:11846974, PubMed:16932750, PubMed:20049431). Regulates transcription of IFN and IFN-inducible genes, host response to viral and bacterial infections, regulation of many genes expressed during hematopoiesis, inflammation, immune responses and cell proliferation and differentiation, regulation of the cell cycle and induction of growth arrest and progra
   1770..1796    +  misc_feature   MCS (fragment): pBluescript multiple cloning site
   1796..2384    +  misc_feature   WPRE: woodchuck hepatitis virus posttranscriptional regulatory element
   2321..2902    +  CDS            nef (fragment): NEF_HV1H2 - Experimental evidence at protein level: Swiss-Prot protein existence level 1. Extracellular Nef protein targets CD4(+) T-lymphocytes for apoptosis by interacting with CXCR4 surface receptors. From Human immunodeficiency virus type 1 group M subtype B (isolate HXB2) (HIV-1).
   2909..3089    +  LTR            5' LTR (truncated): truncated 5' long terminal repeat (LTR) from HIV-1
   3121..3345    +  polyA_signal   bGH poly(A) signal: bovine growth hormone polyadenylation signal
   3349..3370    +  promoter       SV40 promoter (fragment): SV40 enhancer and early promoter
   3391..3819    +  rep_origin     f1 ori (sequence partly withheld): f1 bacteriophage origin of replication; arrow indicates direction of (+) strand synthesis
   3833..4162    +  promoter       SV40 promoter: SV40 enhancer and early promoter
   4210..4257    +  promoter       EM7 promoter: synthetic bacterial promoter&nbsp
   4276..4650    +  CDS            BleoR: antibiotic-binding protein; Sh ble from Streptoalloteichus hindustanus; confers resistance to bleomycin, phleomycin, and Zeocin™
   4660..4785    +  CDS            ble (fragment): BLE_KLEPN - Experimental evidence at protein level: Swiss-Prot protein existence level 1. Binding protein with a strong affinity to the bleomycin family of antibiotics. Binds to CL990; an antimitotic-antibiotic compound. From Klebsiella pneumoniae.
   4780..4901    +  polyA_signal   SV40 poly(A) signal: SV40 polyadenylation signal
   4974..4990    -  protein_bind   lac operator: The lac repressor binds to the lac operator to inhibit transcription in E. coli. This inhibition can be relieved by adding lactose or isopropyl-β-D-thiogalactopyranoside (IPTG). lac repressor encoded by lacI
   4998..5028    -  promoter       lac promoter: promoter for the E. coli lac operon
   5043..5064    -  protein_bind   CAP binding site: CAP binding activates transcription in the presence of cAMP. E. coli catabolite activator protein
   5077..5169    -  CDS            lacI (fragment): lac repressor; lacI; The lac repressor binds to the lac operator to inhibit transcription in E. coli. This inhibition can be relieved by adding lactose or isopropyl-β-D-thiogalactopyranoside (IPTG).
   5352..5940    -  rep_origin     ori: high-copy-number ColE1/pMB1/pBR322/pUC origin of replication
   6111..6971    -  CDS            AmpR: β-lactamase; bla; confers resistance to ampicillin, carbenicillin, and related antibiotics
   6972..7076    -  promoter       AmpR promoter: bla
   7135..7187    -  misc_feature   bom (fragment): basis of mobility region from pBR322
   7342..7721    +  enhancer       CMV enhancer: human cytomegalovirus immediate early enhancer
   7722..7921    +  promoter       CMV promoter: human cytomegalovirus (CMV) immediate early promoter
   7939..8119    +  LTR            5' LTR (truncated): truncated 5' long terminal repeat (LTR) from HIV-1
   8166..8291    +  misc_feature   HIV-1 Ψ: packaging signal of human immunodeficiency virus type 1
   8275..8638    +  CDS            HIV-1 gag (fragment): gag protein from human immunodeficiency virus 1; gag
   8784..9017    +  misc_feature   RRE: The Rev response element (RRE) of HIV-1 allows for Rev-dependent mRNA export from the nucleus to the cytoplasm.
>Addgene plasmid #139833 | pFUW-tetO-Irf1 | addgene full sequence | sequence record 292074 | Addgene NGS Result
ACCATTATCGTTTCAGACCCACCTCCCAACCCCGAGGGGACCCGACAGGCCCGAAGGAATAGAAGAAGAA
GGTGGAGAGAGAGACAGAGACAGATCCATTCGATTAGTGAACGGATCGGCACTGCGTGCGCCAATTCTGC
AGACAAATGGCAGTATTCATCCACAATTTTAAAAGAAAAGGGGGGATTGGGGGGTACAGTGCAGGGGAAA
GAATAGTAGACATAATAGCAACAGACATACAAACTAAAGAATTACAAAAACAAATTACAAAAATTCAAAA
TTTTCGGGTTTATTACAGGGACAGCAGAGATCCAGTTTGGTTAGATCTCGAGTTTACCACTCCCTATCAG
TGATAGAGAAAAGTGAAAGTCGAGTTTACCACTCCCTATCAGTGATAGAGAAAAGTGAAAGTCGAGTTTA
CCACTCCCTATCAGTGATAGAGAAAAGTGAAAGTCGAGTTTACCACTCCCTATCAGTGATAGAGAAAAGT
GAAAGTCGAGTTTACCACTCCCTATCAGTGATAGAGAAAAGTGAAAGTCGAGTTTACCACTCCCTATCAG
TGATAGAGAAAAGTGAAAGTCGAGTTTACCACTCCCTATCAGTGATAGAGAAAAGTGAAAGTCGAGCTCG
GTACCCGGGTCGAGGTAGGCGTGTACGGTGGGAGGCCTATATAAGCAGAGCTCGTTTAGTGAACCGTCAG
ATCGCCTGGAGACGCCATCCACGCTGTTTTGACCTCCATAGAAGACACCGGGACCGATCCAGCCTCCGCG
GCCCCGAATTCATGCCAATCACTCGAATGCGGATGAGACCCTGGCTAGAGATGCAGATTAATTCCAACCA
AATCCCAGGGCTGATCTGGATCAATAAAGAAGAGATGATCTTCCAGATTCCATGGAAGCACGCTGCTAAG
CACGGCTGGGACATCAACAAGGATGCCTGTCTGTTCCGGAGCTGGGCCATTCACACAGGCCGATACAAAG
CAGGAGAAAAAGAGCCAGATCCCAAGACATGGAAGGCAAACTTCCGTTGTGCCATGAACTCCCTGCCAGA
CATCGAGGAAGTGAAGGATCAGAGTAGGAACAAGGGCAGCTCTGCTGTGCGGGTGTACCGGATGCTGCCA
CCCCTCACCAGGAACCAGAGGAAAGAGAGAAAGTCCAAGTCCAGCCGAGACACTAAGAGCAAAACCAAGA
GGAAGCTGTGTGGAGATGTTAGCCCGGACACTTTCTCTGATGGACTCAGCAGCTCTACCCTACCTGATGA
CCACAGCAGTTACACCACTCAGGGCTACCTGGGTCAGGACTTGGATATGGAAAGGGACATAACTCCAGCA
CTGTCACCGTGTGTCGTCAGCAGCAGTCTCTCTGAGTGGCATATGCAGATGGACATTATACCAGATAGCA
CCACTGATCTGTATAACCTACAGGTGTCACCCATGCCTTCCACCTCCGAAGCCGCAACAGACGAGGATGA
GGAAGGGAAGATAGCCGAAGACCTTATGAAGCTCTTTGAACAGTCTGAGTGGCAGCCGACACACATCGAT
GGCAAGGGATACTTGCTCAATGAGCCAGGGACCCAGCTCTCTTCTGTCTATGGAGACTTCAGCTGCAAAG
AGGAACCAGAGATTGACAGCCCTCGAGGGGACATTGGGATAGGCATACAACATGTCTTCACGGAGATGAA
GAATATGGACTCCATCATGTGGATGGACAGCCTGCTGGGCAACTCTGTGAGGCTGCCGCCCTCTATTCAG
GCCATTCCTTGTGCACCATAGGAATTCGATATCAAGCTTATCGATAATCAACCTCTGGATTACAAAATTT
GTGAAAGATTGACTGGTATTCTTAACTATGTTGCTCCTTTTACGCTATGTGGATACGCTGCTTTAATGCC
TTTGTATCATGCTATTGCTTCCCGTATGGCTTTCATTTTCTCCTCCTTGTATAAATCCTGGTTGCTGTCT
CTTTATGAGGAGTTGTGGCCCGTTGTCAGGCAACGTGGCGTGGTGTGCACTGTGTTTGCTGACGCAACCC
CCACTGGTTGGGGCATTGCCACCACCTGTCAGCTCCTTTCCGGGACTTTCGCTTTCCCCCTCCCTATTGC
CACGGCGGAACTCATCGCCGCCTGCCTTGCCCGCTGCTGGACAGGGGCTCGGCTGTTGGGCACTGACAAT
TCCGTGGTGTTGTCGGGGAAATCATCGTCCTTTCCTTGGCTGCTCGCCTGTGTTGCCACCTGGATTCTGC
GCGGGACGTCCTTCTGCTACGTCCCTTCGGCCCTCAATCCAGCGGACCTTCCTTCCCGCGGCCTGCTGCC
GGCTCTGCGGCCTCTTCCGCGTCTTCGCCTTCGCCCTCAGACGAGTCGGATCTCCCTTTGGGCCGCCTCC
CCGCATCGATACCGTCGACCTCGAGACCTAGAAAAACATGGAGCAATCACAAGTAGCAATACAGCAGCTA
CCAATGCTGATTGTGCCTGGCTAGAAGCACAAGAGGAGGAGGAGGTGGGTTTTCCAGTCACACCTCAGGT
ACCTTTAAGACCAATGACTTACAAGGCAGCTGTAGATCTTAGCCACTTTTTAAAAGAAAAGGGGGGACTG
GAAGGGCTAATTCACTCCCAACGAAGACAAGATATCCTTGATCTGTGGATCTACCACACACAAGGCTACT
TCCCTGATTGGCAGAACTACACACCAGGGCCAGGGATCAGATATCCACTGACCTTTGGATGGTGCTACAA
GCTAGTACCAGTTGAGCAAGAGAAGGTAGAAGAAGCCAATGAAGGAGAGAACACCCGCTTGTTACACCCT
GTGAGCCTGCATGGGATGGATGACCCGGAGAGAGAAGTATTAGAGTGGAGGTTTGACAGCCGCCTAGCAT
TTCATCACATGGCCCGAGAGCTGCATCCGGACTGTACTGGGTCTCTCTGGTTAGACCAGATCTGAGCCTG
GGAGCTCTCTGGCTAACTAGGGAACCCACTGCTTAAGCCTCAATAAAGCTTGCCTTGAGTGCTTCAAGTA
GTGTGTGCCCGTCTGTTGTGTGACTCTGGTAACTAGAGATCCCTCAGACCCTTTTAGTCAGTGTGGAAAA
TCTCTAGCAGGGCCCGTTTAAACCCGCTGATCAGCCTCGACTGTGCCTTCTAGTTGCCAGCCATCTGTTG
TTTGCCCCTCCCCCGTGCCTTCCTTGACCCTGGAAGGTGCCACTCCCACTGTCCTTTCCTAATAAAATGA
GGAAATTGCATCGCATTGTCTGAGTAGGTGTCATTCTATTCTGGGGGGTGGGGTGGGGCAGGACAGCAAG
GGGGAGGATTGGGAAGACAATAGCAGGCATGCTGGGGATGCGGTGGGCTCTATGGCTTCTGAGGCGGAAA
GAACCAGCTGGGGCTCTAGGGGGTATCCCC
[124 nt withheld, positions 3391-3514]
C
[91 nt withheld, positions 3516-3606]
A
[49 nt withheld, positions 3608-3656]
CCTTTGACGTTGGAGTCCACGTTCTTT
[37 nt withheld, positions 3684-3720]
ACCCTATCTCGGTCTATTCTTTTGATTTATAAGGGATTTTGCCGATTTCGGCCTATTGGTTAAAAAATGA
GCTGATTTAACAAAAATTTAACGCGAATTAATTCTGTGGAATGTGTGTCAGTTAGGGTGTGGAAAGTCCC
CAGGCTCCCCAGCAGGCAGAAGTATGCAAAGCATGCATCTCAATTAGTCAGCAACCAGGTGTGGAAAGTC
CCCAGGCTCCCCAGCAGGCAGAAGTATGCAAAGCATGCATCTCAATTAGTCAGCAACCATAGTCCCGCCC
CTAACTCCGCCCATCCCGCCCCTAACTCCGCCCAGTTCCGCCCATTCTCCGCCCCATGGCTGACTAATTT
TTTTTATTTATGCAGAGGCCGAGGCCGCCTCTGCCTCTGAGCTATTCCAGAAGTAGTGAGGAGGCTTTTT
TGGAGGCCTAGGCTTTTGCAAAAAGCTCCCGGGAGCTTGTATATCCATTTTCGGATCTGATCAGCACGTG
TTGACAATTAATCATCGGCATAGTATATCGGCATAGTATAATACGACAAGGTGAGGAACTAAACCATGGC
CAAGTTGACCAGTGCCGTTCCGGTGCTCACCGCGCGCGACGTCGCCGGAGCGGTCGAGTTCTGGACCGAC
CGGCTCGGGTTCTCCCGGGACTTCGTGGAGGACGACTTCGCCGGTGTGGTCCGGGACGACGTGACCCTGT
TCATCAGCGCGGTCCAGGACCAGGTGGTGCCGGACAACACCCTGGCCTGGGTGTGGGTGCGCGGCCTGGA
CGAGCTGTACGCCGAGTGGTCGGAGGTCGTGTCCACGAACTTCCGGGACGCCTCCGGGCCGGCCATGACC
GAGATCGGCGAGCAGCCGTGGGGGCGGGAGTTCGCCCTGCGCGACCCGGCCGGCAACTGCGTGCACTTCG
TGGCCGAGGAGCAGGACTGACACGTGCTACGAGATTTCGATTCCACCGCCGCCTTCTATGAAAGGTTGGG
CTTCGGAATCGTTTTCCGGGACGCCGGCTGGATGATCCTCCAGCGCGGGGATCTCATGCTGGAGTTCTTC
GCCCACCCCAACTTGTTTATTGCAGCTTATAATGGTTACAAATAAAGCAATAGCATCACAAATTTCACAA
ATAAAGCATTTTTTTCACTGCATTCTAGTTGTGGTTTGTCCAAACTCATCAATGTATCTTATCATGTCTG
TATACCGTCGACCTCTAGCTAGAGCTTGGCGTAATCATGGTCATAGCTGTTTCCTGTGTGAAATTGTTAT
CCGCTCACAATTCCACACAACATACGAGCCGGAAGCATAAAGTGTAAAGCCTGGGGTGCCTAATGAGTGA
GCTAACTCACATTAATTGCGTTGCGCTCACTGCCCGCTTTCCAGTCGGGAAACCTGTCGTGCCAGCTGCA
TTAATGAATCGGCCAACGCGCGGGGAGAGGCGGTTTGCGTATTGGGCGCTCTTCCGCTTCCTCGCTCACT
GACTCGCTGCGCTCGGTCGTTCGGCTGCGGCGAGCGGTATCAGCTCACTCAAAGGCGGTAATACGGTTAT
CCACAGAATCAGGGGATAACGCAGGAAAGAACATGTGAGCAAAAGGCCAGCAAAAGGCCAGGAACCGTAA
AAAGGCCGCGTTGCTGGCGTTTTTCCATAGGCTCCGCCCCCCTGACGAGCATCACAAAAATCGACGCTCA
AGTCAGAGGTGGCGAAACCCGACAGGACTATAAAGATACCAGGCGTTTCCCCCTGGAAGCTCCCTCGTGC
GCTCTCCTGTTCCGACCCTGCCGCTTACCGGATACCTGTCCGCCTTTCTCCCTTCGGGAAGCGTGGCGCT
TTCTCATAGCTCACGCTGTAGGTATCTCAGTTCGGTGTAGGTCGTTCGCTCCAAGCTGGGCTGTGTGCAC
GAACCCCCCGTTCAGCCCGACCGCTGCGCCTTATCCGGTAACTATCGTCTTGAGTCCAACCCGGTAAGAC
ACGACTTATCGCCACTGGCAGCAGCCACTGGTAACAGGATTAGCAGAGCGAGGTATGTAGGCGGTGCTAC
AGAGTTCTTGAAGTGGTGGCCTAACTACGGCTACACTAGAAGAACAGTATTTGGTATCTGCGCTCTGCTG
AAGCCAGTTACCTTCGGAAAAAGAGTTGGTAGCTCTTGATCCGGCAAACAAACCACCGCTGGTAGCGGTG
GTTTTTTTGTTTGCAAGCAGCAGATTACGCGCAGAAAAAAAGGATCTCAAGAAGATCCTTTGATCTTTTC
TACGGGGTCTGACGCTCAGTGGAACGAAAACTCACGTTAAGGGATTTTGGTCATGAGATTATCAAAAAGG
ATCTTCACCTAGATCCTTTTAAATTAAAAATGAAGTTTTAAATCAATCTAAAGTATATATGAGTAAACTT
GGTCTGACAGTTACCAATGCTTAATCAGTGAGGCACCTATCTCAGCGATCTGTCTATTTCGTTCATCCAT
AGTTGCCTGACTCCCCGTCGTGTAGATAACTACGATACGGGAGGGCTTACCATCTGGCCCCAGTGCTGCA
ATGATACCGCGAGACCCACGCTCACCGGCTCCAGATTTATCAGCAATAAACCAGCCAGCCGGAAGGGCCG
AGCGCAGAAGTGGTCCTGCAACTTTATCCGCCTCCATCCAGTCTATTAATTGTTGCCGGGAAGCTAGAGT
AAGTAGTTCGCCAGTTAATAGTTTGCGCAACGTTGTTGCCATTGCTACAGGCATCGTGGTGTCACGCTCG
TCGTTTGGTATGGCTTCATTCAGCTCCGGTTCCCAACGATCAAGGCGAGTTACATGATCCCCCATGTTGT
GCAAAAAAGCGGTTAGCTCCTTCGGTCCTCCGATCGTTGTCAGAAGTAAGTTGGCCGCAGTGTTATCACT
CATGGTTATGGCAGCACTGCATAATTCTCTTACTGTCATGCCATCCGTAAGATGCTTTTCTGTGACTGGT
GAGTACTCAACCAAGTCATTCTGAGAATAGTGTATGCGGCGACCGAGTTGCTCTTGCCCGGCGTCAATAC
GGGATAATACCGCGCCACATAGCAGAACTTTAAAAGTGCTCATCATTGGAAAACGTTCTTCGGGGCGAAA
ACTCTCAAGGATCTTACCGCTGTTGAGATCCAGTTCGATGTAACCCACTCGTGCACCCAACTGATCTTCA
GCATCTTTTACTTTCACCAGCGTTTCTGGGTGAGCAAAAACAGGAAGGCAAAATGCCGCAAAAAAGGGAA
TAAGGGCGACACGGAAATGTTGAATACTCATACTCTTCCTTTTTCAATATTATTGAAGCATTTATCAGGG
TTATTGTCTCATGAGCGGATACATATTTGAATGTATTTAGAAAAATAAACAAATAGGGGTTCCGCGCACA
TTTCCCCGAAAAGTGCCACCTGACGTCGACGGATCGGGAGATCTCCCGATCCCCTATGGTGCACTCTCAG
TACAATCTGCTCTGATGCCGCATAGTTAAGCCAGTATCTGCTCCCTGCTTGTGTGTTGGAGGTCGCTGAG
TAGTGCGCGAGCAAAATTTAAGCTACAACAAGGCAAGGCTTGACCGACAATTGCATGAAGAATCTGCTTA
GGGTTAGGCGTTTTGCGCTGCTTCGCGATGTACGGGCCAGATATACGCGTTGACATTGATTATTGACTAG
TTATTAATAGTAATCAATTACGGGGTCATTAGTTCATAGCCCATATATGGAGTTCCGCGTTACATAACTT
ACGGTAAATGGCCCGCCTGGCTGACCGCCCAACGACCCCCGCCCATTGACGTCAATAATGACGTATGTTC
CCATAGTAACGCCAATAGGGACTTTCCATTGACGTCAATGGGTGGAGTATTTACGGTAAACTGCCCACTT
GGCAGTACATCAAGTGTATCATATGCCAAGTACGCCCCCTATTGACGTCAATGACGGTAAATGGCCCGCC
TGGCATTATGCCCAGTACATGACCTTATGGGACTTTCCTACTTGGCAGTACATCTACGTATTAGTCATCG
CTATTACCATGGTGATGCGGTTTTGGCAGTACATCAATGGGCGTGGATAGCGGTTTGACTCACGGGGATT
TCCAAGTCTCCACCCCATTGACGTCAATGGGAGTTTGTTTTGGCACCAAAATCAACGGGACTTTCCAAAA
TGTCGTAACAACTCCGCCCCATTGACGCAAATGGGCGGTAGGCGTGTACGGTGGGAGGTCTATATAAGCA
GCGCGTTTTGCCTGTACTGGGTCTCTCTGGTTAGACCAGATCTGAGCCTGGGAGCTCTCTGGCTAACTAG
GGAACCCACTGCTTAAGCCTCAATAAAGCTTGCCTTGAGTGCTTCAAGTAGTGTGTGCCCGTCTGTTGTG
TGACTCTGGTAACTAGAGATCCCTCAGACCCTTTTAGTCAGTGTGGAAAATCTCTAGCAGTGGCGCCCGA
ACAGGGACTTGAAAGCGAAAGGGAAACCAGAGGAGCTCTCTCGACGCAGGACTCGGCTTGCTGAAGCGCG
CACGGCAAGAGGCGAGGGGCGGCGACTGGTGAGTACGCCAAAAATTTTGACTAGCGGAGGCTAGAAGGAG
AGAGATGGGTGCGAGAGCGTCAGTATTAAGCGGGGGAGAATTAGATCGCGATGGGAAAAAATTCGGTTAA
GGCCAGGGGGAAAGAAAAAATATAAATTAAAACATATAGTATGGGCAAGCAGGGAGCTAGAACGATTCGC
AGTTAATCCTGGCCTGTTAGAAACATCAGAAGGCTGTAGACAAATACTGGGACAGCTACAACCATCCCTT
CAGACAGGATCAGAAGAACTTAGATCATTATATAATACAGTAGCAACCCTCTATTGTGTGCATCAAAGGA
TAGAGATAAAAGACACCAAGGAAGCTTTAGACAAGATAGAGGAAGAGCAAAACAAAAGTAAGACCACCGC
ACAGCAAGCGGCCGCTGATCTTCAGACCTGGAGGAGGAGATATGAGGGACAATTGGAGAAGTGAATTATA
TAAATATAAAGTAGTAAAAATTGAACCATTAGGAGTAGCACCCACCAAGGCAAAGAGAAGAGTGGTGCAG
AGAGAAAAAAGAGCAGTGGGAATAGGAGCTTTGTTCCTTGGGTTCTTGGGAGCAGCAGGAAGCACTATGG
GCGCAGCGTCAATGACGCTGACGGTACAGGCCAGACAATTATTGTCTGGTATAGTGCAGCAGCAGAACAA
TTTGCTGAGGGCTATTGAGGCGCAACAGCATCTGTTGCAACTCACAGTCTGGGGCATCAAGCAGCTCCAG
GCAAGAATCCTGGCTGTGGAAAGATACCTAAAGGATCAACAGCTCCTGGGGATTTGGGGTTGCTCTGGAA
AACTCATTTGCACCACTGCTGTGCCTTGGAATGCTAGTTGGAGTAATAAATCTCTGGAACAGATTTGGAA
TCACACGACCTGGATGGAGTGGGACAGAGAAATTAACAATTACACAAGCTTAATACACTCCTTAATTGAA
GAATCGCAAAACCAGCAAGAAAAGAATGAACAAGAATTATTGGAATTAGATAAATGGGCAAGTTTGTGGA
ATTGGTTTAACATAACAAATTGGCTGTGGTATATAAAATTATTCATAATGATAGTAGGAGGCTTGGTAGG
TTTAAGAATAGTTTTTGCTGTACTTTCTATAGTGAATAGAGTTAGGCAGGGATATTC
